>Addgene plasmid #207626 | pCMV-LambdaN-MCP | addgene full sequence | sequence record 408317 | Addgene NGS Result
ACTCTTCCTTTTTCAATATTATTGAAGCATTTATCAGGGTTATTGTCTCATGAGCGGATACATATTTGAA
TGTATTTAGAAAAATAAACAAATAGGGGTTCCGCGCACATTTCCCCGAAAAGTGCCACCTAAATTGTAAG
CGTTAATATTTTGTTAAAATTCGCGTTAAATTTTTGTTAAATCAGCTCATTTTTTAACCAATAGGCCGAA
ATCGGCAAAATCCCTTATAAATCAAAAGAATAGACCGAGATAGGGT
[37 nt withheld, positions 257-293]
AAAGAACGTGGACTCCAACGTCAAAGG
[49 nt withheld, positions 321-369]
T
[91 nt withheld, positions 371-461]
G
[124 nt withheld, positions 463-586]
CCCATTCGCCATTCAGGCTGCGCAACTGTTGGGAAGGGCGATCGGTGCGGGCCTCTTCGCTATTACGCCA
GCTGGCGAAAGGGGGATGTGCTGCAAGGCGATTAAGTTGGGTAACGCCAGGGTTTTCCCAGTCACGACGT
TGTAAAACGACGGCCAGTGAGCGCGCCTCGTTCATTCACGTTTTTGAACCCGTGGAGGACGGGCAGACTC
GCGGTGCAAATGTGTTTTACAGCGTGATGGAGCAGATGAAGATGCTCGACACGCTGCAGAACACGCAGCT
AGATTAACCCTAGAAAGATAATCATATTGTGACGTACGTTAAAGATAATCATGTGTAAAATTGACGCATG
TGTTTTATCGGTCTGTATATCGAGGTTTATTTATTAATTTGAATAGATATTAAGTTTTATTATATTTACA
CTTACATACTAATAATAAATTCAACAAACAATTTATTTATGTTTATTTATTTATTAAAAAAAACAAAAAC
TCAAAATTTCTTCTATAAAGTAACAAAACTTTTATGAGGGACAGCCCCCCCCCAAAGCCCCCAGGGATGT
AATTACGTCCCTCCCCCGCTAGGGGGCAGCAGCGAGCCGCCCGGGGCTCCGCTCCGGTCCGGCGCTCCCC
CCGCATCCCCGAGCCGGCAGCGTGCGGGGACAGCCCGGGCACGGGGAAGGTGGCACGGGATCGCTTTCCT
CTGAACGCTTCTCGCTGCTCTTTGAGCCTGCAGACACCTGGGGGGATACGGGGAAAAGGCCTCCACGGCC
ACTAGTATTATGCCCAGTACATGACCTTATGGGACTTTCCTACTTGGCAGTACATCTACGTATTAGTCAT
CGCTATTACCATGGTGATGCGGTTTTGGCAGTACATCAATGGGCGTGGATAGCGGTTTGACTCACGGGGA
TTTCCAAGTCTCCACCCCATTGACGTCAATGGGAGTTTGTTTTGGCACCAAAATCAACGGGACTTTCCAA
AATGTCGTAACAACTCCGCCCCATTGACGCAAATGGGCGGTAGGCGTGTACGGTGGGAGGTTTATATAAG
CAGAGCTCGTTTAGTGAACCGTCAGATCGCCTGGAGACGCCATCCACGCTGTTTTGACCTCCATAGAAGA
TTCTAGAGCTAGTAATACGACTCACTATAGGGAGAGCCGCCACCATGGAGCAGAAGCTGATCAGCGAGGA
AGATCTGAAGCGCCCCGCCGCTACAAAGAAAGCCGGCCAGGCCAAGAAGAAGAAAGGCGGTTCCGCCAGC
GGCGGCAGCATGGACGCCCAAACCAGGAGACGGGAACGGAGAGCCGAGAAGCAGGCTCAGTGGAAGGCCG
CTAATTCTGGAGGATCTAGCGGAGGATCCAAACGGACAGCCGACGGAAGCGAGTTCGAGTCACCAAAGAA
GAAGCGGAAAGTCTCTGGCGGTTCAAGCGGCGGCTCTGGCGGCCCTGCTGCCAAGAGGGTCAAGTTGGAC
GGAAGCGGAGCCAGCAATTTCACCCAGTTCGTGCTGGTCGACAACGGCGGTACAGGCGATGTGACCGTGG
CCCCTAGCAACTTCGCCAACGGCGTGGCCGAGTGGATCAGCAGCAACAGCAGAAGCCAGGCCTATAAGGT
GACATGCAGCGTGCGGCAGTCTTCTGCCCAGAAGCGCAAGTACACCATCAAGGTGGAGGTGCCTAAAGTG
GCTACCCAAACAGTGGGAGGCGTGGAGCTGCCTGTGGCAGCCTGGCGGAGCTACCTGAACATGGAACTCA
CCATCCCTATCTTCGCCACGAACAGCGACTGTGAGCTGATCGTGAAAGCCATGCAGGGCCTGCTGAAGGA
CGGCAACCCCATCCCTTCTGCCATCGCCGCTAATAGTGGACTGTACTAAAACTAAACTTGTTTATTGCAG
CTTATAATGGTTACAAATAAAGCAATAGCATCACAAATTTCACAAATAAAGCATTTTTTTCACTGCATTC
TAGTTGTGGTTTGTCCAAACTCATCAATGTATCTTATCATGTCTGGAATTGACTCAAATGATGTCAATTA
GTCTATCAGAAGCTCATCTGGTCTCCCTTCCGGGGGACAAGACATCCCTGTTTAATATTTAAACAGCAGT
GTTCCCAAACTGGGTTCTTATATCCCTTGCTCTGGTCAACCAGGTTGCAGGGTTTCCTGTCCTCACAGGA
ACGAAGTCCCTAAAGAAACAGTGGCAGCCAGGTTTAGCCCCGGAATTGACTGGATTCCTTTTTTAGGGCC
CATTGGTATGGCTTTTTCCCCGTATCCCCCCAGGTGTCTGCAGGCTCAAAGAGCAGCGAGAAGCGTTCAG
AGGAAAGCGATCCCGTGCCACCTTCCCCGTGCCCGGGCTGTCCCCGCACGCTGCCGGCTCGGGGATGCGG
GGGGAGCGCCGGACCGGAGCGGAGCCCCGGGCGGCTCGCTGCTGCCCCCTAGCGGGGGAGGGACGTAATT
ACATCCCTGGGGGCTTTGGGGGGGGGCTGTCCCTGATATCTATAACAAGAAAATATATATATAATAAGTT
ATCACGTAAGTAGAACATGAAATAACAATATAATTATCGTATGAGTTAAATCTTAAAAGTCACGTAAAAG
ATAATCATGCGTCATTTTGACTCACGCGGTCGTTATAGTTCAAAATCAGTGACACTTACCGCATTGACAA
GCACGCCTCACGGGAGCTCCAAGCGGCGACTGAGATGTCCTAAATGCACAGCGACGGATTCGCGCTATTT
AGAAAGAGAGAGCAATATTTCAAGAATGCATGCGTCAATTTTACGCAGACTATCTTTCTAGGGTTAATCT
AGCTGCATCAGGATCATATCGTCGGGTCTTTTTTCCGGCTCAGTCATCGCCCAAGCTGGCGCTATCTGGG
CATCGGGGAGGAAGAAGCCCGTGCCTTTTCCCGCGAGGTTGAAGCGGCATGGAAAGAGTTTGCCGAGGAT
GACTGCTGCTGCATTGACGTTGAGCGAAAACGCACGTTTACCATGATGATTCGGGAAGGTGTGGCCATGC
ACGCCTTTAACGGTGAACTGTTCGTTCAGGCCACCTGGGATACCAGTTCGTCGCGGCTTTTCCGGACACA
GTTCCGGATGGTCAGCCCGAAGCGCATCAGCAACCCGAACAATACCGGCGACAGCCGGAACTGCCGTGCC
GGTGTGCAGATTAATGACAGCGGTGCGGCGCTGGGATATTACGTCAGCGAGGACGGGTATCCTGGCTGGA
TGCCGCAGAAATGGACATGGATACCCCGTGAGTTACCCGGCGGGCGCGCTTGGCGTAATCATGGTCATAG
CTGTTTCCTGTGTGAAATTGTTATCCGCTCACAATTCCACACAACATACGAGCCGGAAGCATAAAGTGTA
AAGCCTGGGGTGCCTAATGAGTGAGCTAACTCACATTAATTGCGTTGCGCTCACTGCCCGCTTTCCAGTC
GGGAAACCTGTCGTGCCAGCTGCATTAATGAATCGGCCAACGCGCGGGGAGAGGCGGTTTGCGTATTGGG
CGCTCTTCCGCTTCCTCGCTCACTGACTCGCTGCGCTCGGTCGTTCGGCTGCGGCGAGCGGTATCAGCTC
ACTCAAAGGCGGTAATACGGTTATCCACAGAATCAGGGGATAACGCAGGAAAGAACATGTGAGCAAAAGG
CCAGCAAAAGGCCAGGAACCGTAAAAAGGCCGCGTTGCTGGCGTTTTTCCATAGGCTCCGCCCCCCTGAC
GAGCATCACAAAAATCGACGCTCAAGTCAGAGGTGGCGAAACCCGACAGGACTATAAAGATACCAGGCGT
TTCCCCCTGGAAGCTCCCTCGTGCGCTCTCCTGTTCCGACCCTGCCGCTTACCGGATACCTGTCCGCCTT
TCTCCCTTCGGGAAGCGTGGCGCTTTCTCATAGCTCACGCTGTAGGTATCTCAGTTCGGTGTAGGTCGTT
CGCTCCAAGCTGGGCTGTGTGCACGAACCCCCCGTTCAGCCCGACCGCTGCGCCTTATCCGGTAACTATC
GTCTTGAGTCCAACCCGGTAAGACACGACTTATCGCCACTGGCAGCAGCCACTGGTAACAGGATTAGCAG
AGCGAGGTATGTAGGCGGTGCTACAGAGTTCTTGAAGTGGTGGCCTAACTACGGCTACACTAGAAGAACA
GTATTTGGTATCTGCGCTCTGCTGAAGCCAGTTACCTTCGGAAAAAGAGTTGGTAGCTCTTGATCCGGCA
AACAAACCACCGCTGGTAGCGGTGGTTTTTTTGTTTGCAAGCAGCAGATTACGCGCAGAAAAAAAGGATC
TCAAGAAGATCCTTTGATCTTTTCTACGGGGTCTGACGCTCAGTGGAACGAAAACTCACGTTAAGGGATT
TTGGTCATGAGATTATCAAAAAGGATCTTCACCTAGATCCTTTTAAATTAAAAATGAAGTTTTAAATCAA
TCTAAAGTATATATGAGTAAACTTGGTCTGACAGTTACCAATGCTTAATCAGTGAGGCACCTATCTCAGC
GATCTGTCTATTTCGTTCATCCATAGTTGCCTGACTCCCCGTCGTGTAGATAACTACGATACGGGAGGGC
TTACCATCTGGCCCCAGTGCTGCAATGATACCGCGAGACCCACGCTCACCGGCTCCAGATTTATCAGCAA
TAAACCAGCCAGCCGGAAGGGCCGAGCGCAGAAGTGGTCCTGCAACTTTATCCGCCTCCATCCAGTCTAT
TAATTGTTGCCGGGAAGCTAGAGTAAGTAGTTCGCCAGTTAATAGTTTGCGCAACGTTGTTGCCATTGCT
ACAGGCATCGTGGTGTCACGCTCGTCGTTTGGTATGGCTTCATTCAGCTCCGGTTCCCAACGATCAAGGC
GAGTTACATGATCCCCCATGTTGTGCAAAAAAGCGGTTAGCTCCTTCGGTCCTCCGATCGTTGTCAGAAG
TAAGTTGGCCGCAGTGTTATCACTCATGGTTATGGCAGCACTGCATAATTCTCTTACTGTCATGCCATCC
GTAAGATGCTTTTCTGTGACTGGTGAGTACTCAACCAAGTCATTCTGAGAATAGTGTATGCGGCGACCGA
GTTGCTCTTGCCCGGCGTCAATACGGGATAATACCGCGCCACATAGCAGAACTTTAAAAGTGCTCATCAT
TGGAAAACGTTCTTCGGGGCGAAAACTCTCAAGGATCTTACCGCTGTTGAGATCCAGTTCGATGTAACCC
ACTCGTGCACCCAACTGATCTTCAGCATCTTTTACTTTCACCAGCGTTTCTGGGTGAGCAAAAACAGGAA
GGCAAAATGCCGCAAAAAAGGGAATAAGGGCGACACGGAAATGTTGAATACTCAT
Features (pLannotate 1.2.2; 18 found; start..end, strand, type, name):
      1..105     -  promoter       AmpR promoter: bla
    158..586     -  rep_origin     f1 ori (sequence partly withheld): f1 bacteriophage origin of replication; arrow indicates direction of (+) strand synthesis
    591..746     -  CDS            lacZα (fragment): LacZα fragment of β-galactosidase; lacZ fragment
    748..867     +  CDS            B (fragment): PORTL_LAMBD - Experimental evidence at protein level: Swiss-Prot protein existence level 1. Forms the portal vertex of the capsid (PubMed:6228056, PubMed:6232391). This portal plays critical roles in head assembly, genome packaging, neck/tail attachment, and genome ejection (Probable). The portal protein multimerizes as a single ring-shaped homododecamer arranged around a central channel (PubMed:6232391). Binds to the terminase subunits to form the packaging machine (PubMed:7799432). From Escherichia phage lambda (Bacteriophage lambda).
   1363..1439    +  enhancer       CMV enhancer (fragment): human cytomegalovirus immediate early enhancer
   1440..1643    +  promoter       CMV promoter: human cytomegalovirus (CMV) immediate early promoter
   1719..1737    +  promoter       T7 promoter: promoter for bacteriophage T7 RNA polymerase
   2030..2056    +  CDS            c-myc NLS: nuclear localization signal of human c-Myc proto-oncogene (Dang and Lee, 1988)
   2066..2452    +  CDS            CAPSD_BPMS2: Experimental evidence at protein level: Swiss-Prot protein existence level 1. Acts as a translational repressor of viral replicase synthesis late in infection. This latter function is the result of capsid protein interaction with an RNA hairpin which contains the replicase ribosome-binding site. From Escherichia phage MS2 (Bacteriophage MS2).
   2461..2582    +  polyA_signal   SV40 poly(A) signal: SV40 polyadenylation signal
   2600..2692    +  ncRNA          G-CSF SLDE: Accession: RF00183 - G-CSF factor stem-loop destabilising element (SLDE)
   3389..3856    +  CDS            B (fragment): PORTL_LAMBD - Experimental evidence at protein level: Swiss-Prot protein existence level 1. Forms the portal vertex of the capsid (PubMed:6228056, PubMed:6232391). This portal plays critical roles in head assembly, genome packaging, neck/tail attachment, and genome ejection (Probable). The portal protein multimerizes as a single ring-shaped homododecamer arranged around a central channel (PubMed:6232391). Binds to the terminase subunits to form the packaging machine (PubMed:7799432). From Escherichia phage lambda (Bacteriophage lambda).
   3894..3910    -  protein_bind   lac operator: The lac repressor binds to the lac operator to inhibit transcription in E. coli. This inhibition can be relieved by adding lactose or isopropyl-β-D-thiogalactopyranoside (IPTG). lac repressor encoded by lacI
   3918..3948    -  promoter       lac promoter: promoter for the E. coli lac operon
   3963..3984    -  protein_bind   CAP binding site: CAP binding activates transcription in the presence of cAMP. E. coli catabolite activator protein
   3997..4089    -  CDS            lacI (fragment): lac repressor; lacI; The lac repressor binds to the lac operator to inhibit transcription in E. coli. This inhibition can be relieved by adding lactose or isopropyl-β-D-thiogalactopyranoside (IPTG).
   4272..4860    -  rep_origin     ori: high-copy-number ColE1/pMB1/pBR322/pUC origin of replication
   5031..5891    -  CDS            AmpR: β-lactamase; bla; confers resistance to ampicillin, carbenicillin, and related antibiotics
