[The description below was written by a language model from this plasmid's Addgene catalogue record and pLannotate feature annotations shown in this document.]
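Description:
pCMV-LambdaN-MCP is a 5,891 bp mammalian expression plasmid, catalogued as a synthetic biology vector built on a piggyBac transposon backbone. It is propagated in E. coli through a high-copy ColE1/pUC-type origin with ampicillin selection (β-lactamase under its own promoter). The backbone also carries an f1 phage origin and remnants of a lacZα/lac promoter–operator cloning region. The automated annotation does not call any piggyBac terminal repeats. It does flag two fragments matching the bacteriophage lambda portal protein gene on either side of the expression cassette, which look like stuffer or spacer DNA rather than functional coding sequence. No mammalian selection marker is annotated.

The payload is a synthetic 702 bp open reading frame encoding a fusion of the lambda N peptide and the MS2 coat protein (MCP). It is driven by the human CMV immediate-early enhancer/promoter and terminated by an SV40 polyadenylation signal. A T7 promoter lies between the CMV promoter and the coding region. The feature table identifies the MS2 coat protein portion and a c-Myc nuclear localization signal immediately upstream of it. The LambdaN segment is not separately annotated but presumably occupies the upstream part of the insert. LambdaN binds boxB RNA hairpins and MCP binds MS2 hairpins, so the fusion is a bivalent RNA-binding adaptor that can bring two differently tagged RNAs together in the nucleus. The associated publication describes a molecular proximity sensor based on an engineered, dual-component guide RNA, and the plasmid most likely supplies a bridging protein for that system in transfected mammalian cells, although the record itself states only that it expresses the fusion.
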