Addgene plasmid #207626: pCMV-LambdaN-MCP
Purpose: Expresses LambdaN-MCP fusion protein in mammalian cells (with a CMV promoter)
Depositing lab: Jay Shendure. Depositing organization: University of Washington. Publication: A molecular proximity sensor based on an engineered, dual-component guide RNA. Choi J, Chen W, Liao H, Li X, Shendure J. Elife. 2025 Feb 12;13:RP98110. doi: 10.7554/eLife.98110. PubMed 39937081.
Backbone
  Vector backbone: piggyBAC-transposon
  Total vector size (bp): 5891
  Vector type: Synthetic Biology
Growth in bacteria
  Bacterial resistance: Ampicillin, 100 μg/mL
  Growth temperature: 30°C
  Growth strain: NEB Stable
  Copy number: High Copy
Gene/Insert
  Gene/Insert name: LambdaN-MCP
  Species: Synthetic
  Insert size (bp): 702
  Promoter: pCMV
  Cloning method: Gibson Cloning
  Sequencing primers: 5′ CMV-Forward
Terms and licenses: Academic/Nonprofit Terms; Industry Terms: Not Available to Industry
Depositor comments: Please visit https://doi.org/10.1101/2023.08.14.553235 for bioRxiv preprint.
How to cite: pCMV-LambdaN-MCP was a gift from Jay Shendure (Addgene plasmid # 207626 ; http://n2t.net/addgene:207626 ; RRID:Addgene_207626)
